>Addgene plasmid #114461 | pIAGO-AceF1 | addgene full sequence | sequence record 226615 | Addgene NGS Result
CACATTTCCCCGAAAAGTGCCACCTGACGTCTAAGAAACCATTATTATCATGACATTAACCTATAAAAAT
AGGCGTATCACGAGGCCCTTTCGTCTCGCGCGTTTCGGTGATGACGGTGAAAACCTCTGACACATGCAGC
TCCCGGAGACGGTCACAGCTTGTCTGTAAGCGGATGCCGGGAGCAGACAAGCCCGTCAGGGCGCGTCAGC
GGGTGTTGGCGGGTGTCGGGGCTGGCTTAACTATGCGGCATCAGAGCAGATTGTACTGAGAGTGCACCAT
ATGCGGTGTGAAATACCGCACAGATGCGTAAGGAGAAAATACCGCATCAGGCGCCATTCGCCATTCAGGC
TGCGCAACTGTTGGGAAGGGCGATCGGTGCGGGCCTCTTCGCTATTACGCCAGCTGGCGAAAGGGGGATG
TGCTGCAAGGCGATTAAGTTGGGTAACGCCAGGGTTTTCCCAGTCACGACGTTGTAAAACGACGGCCAGT
GAATTCGAGCTCGGTACCAGCCCGACCCGAGCACGCGCCGGCACGCCTGGTCGATGTCGGACCGGAGTTC
GAGGTACGCGGCTTGCAGGTCCAGGAAGGGGACGTCCATGCGAGTGTCCGTTCGAGTGGCGGCTTGCGCC
CGATGCTAGTCGCGGTTGATCGGCGATCGCAGGTGCACGCGGTCGATCTTGACGGCTGGCGAGAGGTGCG
GGGAGGATCTGACCGACGCGGTCCACACGTGGCACCGCGATGCTGTTGTGGGCACAATCGTGCCGGTTGG
TAGGATCCTCTAGAGTCGACCTGCAGGTTCGTGGGATCAAGGAAGGGTGAACACCGACCCGCGCGCCGTC
ATGTTCGTCAGCCTGCCCGAAAGCGGACTGCTGAACCCGATGTTGGTGCTCGCCGCCGAGCTGGCACGCC
GCGGCGTGCCAGGCCTGTCCTTCGCCACCGACGAGTCCCGCCGTACGGACATCGAGACGATCTCCGGCGA
CCACCCGGTGCGATTCGCGTCACTCGGCGAGGTCGTCCCCGAGCTGTCCGCCGTCACCTGGGACGACGCC
ACCTACCGCAGGGTCACCCAGCGGTCGCGGTTCAAGGCGCATCGCGCGGTCATCCGGCACACGTACCGGC
CGGACCTTCAGGCGACCAAGTTCCGGGCTCTCGCCGCCGCGGTGGACGAGATCCAGCCGGAGCTGATGGT
CATCGAGTCGCTGTGCAGTTTCGCCGTCGACCTCGCCCTGACCCGGGGCATCCCGTTCGTGCTCAGCGTT
CCGTTCCTGCCGAGCAATGTCCTCACCGCACACAATCCGTTCGCCAGGTCCTACACGCCGCGCGGCTTCC
CGGTGCCGCACTCCGGCCTGCCCGCCCGCATGACACCGTGGCAGCGGCTGAGCAACGAGATGTTCAAGCT
GCGCACCCTCGCGATGTTCTTCCATCCGGCCATGGGCAGGGTCCTTTCCGAGGACGCCCGGATCCGCAAG
GAGCTCGGCCTCTCCGTCCCCAGCCCGATGACGCGGGTCGATCGCGCCGAGATGGTCATCTGCAACTCGA
TCCCGGAGCTGGACTACCCGTTCGACATCCCGGACAAGCTGAAGTTGGTCGGCGCGCTCATGCCGCCGCT
GCCCGAGGCCTCCACGGACAACGAGGTGATGCGCTGGCTCGCCGCCCAGCGGTCGGTCGTCTACATGGGT
TTCGGCACGATCACCCGCCTCAGCACCGCGCAGGCCGGTGCGCTGGTGGAAGTGGCTCGACGGCTCGACG
GCACGCATTCGGTGCTGTGGAGACTGCCGTCGGAGCAACAGCACCTCCTGGCGGACGCCGGTCCCCTGCC
GGCGAACCTGCGCATCGAGAACTGGCTGCCGTCGCAACTGGACGTGCTCGCCCATCCGGCGGTCAAGGTG
TTCTTCACCCACGGCGGCGGCAACGGTTTCCACGAGGGCGTCTACTTCGGCAAGCCCCTGGTGGTGCGGC
CGCTCTGGGTGGACTGCTTCGACCAGGCGATCCGGGGCCGTGACGCCGGCGTGAGCCTGACCCTGGACCA
CCCGGAGACCGTCGATCCCGACGACGTGCTCGACAAGCTCAACCGGGTCCTGGACGACCCCTCCTTCACT
GCCCGCGCCGCTCAGCTCGGCGCTCGCCAGCGCGAGGCCGGCGGTGTCCGGGCCGCGGCCGATCTGATCA
ACCAGGTGGTGACGCGATGACCTTCAAGTACCCCGTCTCCATGCCGACGCTGGACGGACGCGAGCTCGAG
TACGTGACCAACACCCTCACCGACGGCTGGATCTCCTCACAGGGGCCGGCCGTGGGCCGCTTCGAGAGCG
CCTTCGCGGAGTTCAACGGCGTCGCGCACGGCGTGGCCTGCTCCTCGGGCACCGCCGCGCTGACCCTCGC
GCTGCGAGCCCTGAACGTCGGGCCGGGAGACGAGGTCATCGTCCCCGAGTTCACCATGATCGCCTCGGCG
TGGGCGGTCACCTACACCGGCGCCACGCCGGTCTTCGTGGACTGCGGCGACGACCTGAACCTCGACGTCA
CCCTCATCGAGGCGGCGATCACCCCGCGGACCAAGGTCATCATGCCCGTACACATCTACGGCCGGCGCTG
TGACATGGACGCGATCATGGATCTCGCGTTCCAGTACAACCTGCGGGTGGTGGAGGACTCCGCCGAGGCC
CATGGAGTCCGCCCGGTCGGCGACATCGCCTGCTTCTCGCTGTTCGCCAACAAGATCATCACTTCGGGTG
AGGGCGGCATCTGCGTGACCGAGAACGCCGCCCTGGCCGGTCAGATGGCCCACCTCCGCGCCATGGCGTT
CACCCGGGACCACAGCTTCCTGCACAAGAAGCTGGCCTACAACTTCCGGATGACCGCCATGCAGGCCGCC
GTCGCCCTGGCCCAGACGGAACGGTTGGACGACATCCTGGCGGCCCGCCGGGAGATCGAACGGCGCTACG
ACGAGGGTCTGCGCGGCATCCCCGGCATCACCCTCATGCCGCCTCGCGATGTGCTGTGGATGTACGACGT
CCGCGCCGAACGCCGCGACGAGCTGCGGGCGCACCTGAGCGCCAACGGCATCGAGACGCGCCTGTTCTTC
AAGCCGATGAGCCGCCAGCCCGGCTACTACGACGAGCGCTGGCACCACCTGAACGCGACCCGCTTCAGCG
AGGACGGCTTCTACCTGCCCACGTACACGTCATTGAGTGCCACCGACATCGACACCATCGTGGCCGCCGT
CCGCGGGTTCTGCGAGCGGGCATGACCGAGCGCACCGAGTCGCCAGGAAGGACGCCGGACGTGACCGACT
CCGAACCGCTGGTGGTCGACTTTCCGCTCCGCAAGGAGGGCGAGTCGTTTCCACCCCCGCGGTACGTGGA
ATACCGCGAACGCGACGGGCTGGTGCTGTCGTACCTGCCGGACGGCAAGCCCGTCTGGCTCGTCACCCGG
CATGCCGCCGTCCGGGAGATCCTCACCAGCAGGAAGATCAGCTCCAATCCGGACCGTGAGGGCTTCCCCC
ACATCGGCGAAACGATGGGGGTGCCGCGCCAGGACCAGATCCCCGGCTGGTTCGTCGGCCTGGATCCGCC
CGAGCACGACCGGTTCCGCAAGGCGCTGATCCCGGAGTTCACCGTGCGCCGGATCCGGGCGATGCGCCCG
GCGATCCAGGGCGTCGTGGACAAGGTCGTCGACGACCTGCTCGCGGGCGGCTCGGAGGCGGACCTGATCG
CGGACTTCGCGCTGCCGATCCCGTCGCTGGTCATCTCCGCGCTGCTCGGTGTGCCGGTCGCGGACCGCGA
GTTCTTCGAGTCACGGACCCGCACCCTGATCGCCATCCGCGCCTCGACCGACCAGCAGCGCGACCTGGCC
AGCCGGGAGCTGCTGCGCTACATCAACCGGCTGATCGAGATCAAGTCGAAGTGGCCGGGCGACGATCTGC
CCAGCCGGCTGCTGGCCGGCGGCGCGCTGGAGCCGCGGGAGCTGCCCGGTGTGCTGCTGCTCCTGCTGAT
CGCCGGGCACGAGACCACGGCCAACAACATCGGCCTGGGCATCGTGACGCTGCTGGAGAACCCCCGGTGG
ATCGGCGACGACCGCATCGTCGAGGAACTGCTGCGGCTGCACTCGGTCGCCGACCTGGTGTCGCTGCGGG
TGGCCGTCGAGGACGTCGAGATCTGCGGTCAGATGATCAGGGCGGGCGAGGGCGTCGTGCCGCTGGTGGC
CGCGGCCAACCACGACGAGACGGTGTTCGGCTGCCCGCACCTGTTCGATCCCGGACGCAGCGCCCGGCAG
CACGTCGCGTTCGGCTACGGCGTGCACCAGTGCCTCGGGCAGAACCTGGTCCGGGTGGAGATGGAGCTGG
CGTACCGGACGCTGTTCGAGCGGATCCCCGGACTGCGGCTCGCGGTCGGCGAGCAAGGCCTGCCCTACAA
GTACGACGGAGTCCTGCACGGACTGCACGCACTGCCGGTCCGCTGGTAGGCCTACCAGCCACATCCCTGG
AGGACGAGTTGCGTATCACGGTGTCGACCCAGACCTGCGTCGGCGCGGGCCAGTGCGTGCTGTCCGCACC
CGATGTCTTCGACCAGGACGACGACGGCGTGGTCGAGGTGCTGGACGCCGAGCCCGGCGCCGGCCACGCC
GAGGCGGTGTACCTGGCCCGGGACCTGTGCCCGGCCGGGGCGGTCACTGTCGAGGACTAGCAATCCCCGT
GCCGGCGCTCGGTTTGTATGAGCGACATCAAGCTTGGCGTAATCATGGTCATAGCTGTTTCCTGTGTGAA
ATTGTTATCCGCTCACAATTCCACACAACATACGAGCCGGAAGCATAAAGTGTAAAGCCTGGGGTGCCTA
ATGAGTGAGCTAACTCACATTAATTGCGTTGCGCTCACTGCCCGCTTTCCAGTCGGGAAACCTGTCGTGC
CAGGGACCGGCGCCACACCGGCTTGCGCCGGCTCACGGTCTCGGACGGCGCGAAGCCTTCGCAAGTACCT
TCGTGACTACCCGGTGGACGCGTTCTCCATGCTCAAGGGGATGCGCAAGGCGATGGAACTCATCGGCTAC
CCGCCGACGTCCACGAGCGTTTTCACAGTCGAGGCGATCGCGGAAGGCGTCAGCGCCATCGAGTCGTTCA
AGGGCGTCGGCCGCGCCTTCGAGGAGTGCCCGCCCGGACCACGACCGTTGACCTCGATATGTCAGTGGTG
ATCGCTGCCGTGTGAGGTGATCATCACTGACGAATCGAGGTCGAGGAACCGAGCGTCCGAGGAACAGAGG
CGCTTATCGGTTGGCCGCGAGATTCCTGTCGATCCTCTCGTGCAGCGCGATTCCGAGGGAAACGGAAACG
TTGAGAGACTCGGTCTGGCTCATCATGGGGATGGAAACCGAGGCGGAAGACGCCTCCTCGAACAGGTCGG
AAGGCCCACCCTTTTCGCTGCCGAACAGCAAGGCCAGCCGATCCGGATTGTCCCCGAGTTCCTTCACGGA
AATGTCGCCATCCGCCTTGAGCGTCATCAGCTGCATACCGCTGTCCCGAATGAAGGCGATGGCCTCCTCG
CGACCGGAGAGAACGACGGGAAGGGAGAAGACGTAACCTCGGCTGGCCCTTTGGAGACGCCGGTCCGCGA
TGCTGGTGATGTCACTGTCGACCAGGATGATCCCCGACGCTCCGAGCGCGAGCGACGTGCGTACTATCGC
GCCGATGTTCCCGACGATCTTCACCCCGTCGAGAACGACGACGTCCCCACGCCGGCTCGCGATATCGCCG
AACCTGGCCGGGCGAGGGACGCGGGCGATGCCGAATGTCTTGGCCTTCCGCTCCCCCTTGAACAACTGGT
TGACGATCGAGGAGTCGATGAGGCGGACCGGTATGTTCTGCCGCCCGCACAGATCCAGCAACTCAGATGG
AAAAGGACTGCTGTCGCTGCCGTAGACCTCGATGAACTCCACCCCGGCCGCGATGCTGTGCATGAGGGGC
TCGACGTCCTCGATCAACGTTGTCTTTATGTTGGATCGCGACGGCTTGGTGACATCGATGATCCGCTGCA
CCGCGGGATCGGACGGATTTGCGATGGTGTCCAACTCAGTCATGGTCGTCCTACCGGCTGCTGTGTTCAG
TGACGCGATTCCTGGGGTGTGACACCCTACGCGACGATGGCGGATGGCTGCCCTGACCGGCAATCACCAA
CGCAAGGGGAAGTCGTCGCTCTCTGGCAAAGCTCCCCGCTCTTCCCCGTCCGGGACCCGCGCGGTCGATC
CCCGCATATGAAGTATTCGCCTTGATCAGTCCCGGTGGACGCGCCAGCGGCCCGCCGGAGCGACGGACTC
CCCGACCTCGATCGTGTCGCCCTGAGCGTCCACGTAGACGTTGCGTGAGAGCAGGACTGGGCCGCCGCCG
ACCGCACCGCCCTCACCACCGACCGCGACCGCGCCATGGCCGCCGCCGACGGCCTGGTCGCCGCCGCCGC
CCGCCGGTTCGGCGCCTGACCCGACCAACCCCCGCGGCGCCCCCACCCACCAGGAGACCGACCATGACCG
ACTTCGACGGACGCCTGACCGAGGGGACCGTGAACCTGGTCCAGGACCCCAACGGCGGTGGCTGGTCCGC
CCACTGCGCTGAGCCCGGTTGCGACTGGGCCGACTTCGCCGGACCGCTCGGCTTCCAGGGCCTCGTGGCC
ATCGCTCGCCGACACACGCACTGACCGCACGTCAAAGCCCCGCCGGATCACCGGCGGGGCTCTCTTCGGC
CCTCCAAGTCACACCAGCCCCAAGGGGCGTCGGGAGTGGCGGAGGGAACCTCTGGCCCGATTGGTGCCAG
GATTCCCACCAGACCAAAGAGCAACGGGCCGGACTTCGCACCTCCGACCCGTCCGCTCCCAGACTCGCGC
CCCTTAGCCGGGCGAGACAGGAACGTTGCTCGTGCCCAGAGTACGGAGCGATGCCGAGGCATTGCCAGAT
CGGCCCGCCGGGCCCCGCTGCCACTGCGGGACCGCAATTGCCCACACACCGGGCAAACGGCCGCGTATCT
ACTGCTCAGACCGCTGCCGGATGGCAGCGAAGCGGGCGATCGCGCGTGTGACGCGAGATGCCGCCCGAGG
CAAAAGCGAACACCTTGGGAAAGAAACAACAGAGTTTCCCGCACCCCTCCGACCTGCGGTTTCTCCGGAC
GGGGTGGATGGGGAGAGCCCGAGAGGCGACAGCCTCTCGGAAGTAGGAAGCACGTCGCGGAGCGACGCTG
CCCGACTGCGGAAAGCCGCCCGGTACAGCCGCCGCCGGACGCTGTGGCGGATCAGCGGGGACGCCGCGTG
CAAGGGCTGCGGCCGCGCCCTGATGGACCCTGCCTCCGGCGTGATCGTCGCCCAGACGGCGGCCGGAACG
TCCGTGGTCCTGGGCCTGATGCGGTGCGGGCGGATCTGGCTCTGCCCGGTCTGCGCCGCCACGATCCGGC
ACAAGCGGGCCGAGGAGATCACCGCCGCCGTGGTCGAGTGGATCAAGCGCGGGGGGACCGCCTACCTGGT
CACCTTCACGGCCCGCCATGGGCACACGGACCGGCTCGCGGACCTCATGGACGCCCTCCAGGGCACCCGG
AAGACGCCGGACAGCCCCCGGCGGCCGGGCGCCTACCAGCGACTGATCACGGGCGGCACGTGGGCCGGAC
GCCGGGCCAAGGACGGGCACCGGGCCGCCGACCGCGAGGGCATCCGAGACCGGATCGGGTACGTCGGCAT
GATCCGCGCGACCGAAGTCACCGTGGGGCAGATCAACGGCTGGCACCCGCACATCCACGCGATCGTCCTG
GTCGGCGGCCGGACCGAGGGGGAGCGGTCCGCGAAGCAGATCGTCGCCACCTTCGAGCCGACCGGCGCCG
CGCTCGACGAGTGGCAGGGGCACTGGCGGTCCGTGTGGACCGCCGCCCTGCGCAAGGTCAACCCCGCCTT
CACGCCCGACGACCGGCACGGCGTCGACTTCAAGCGGCTGGAGACCGAGCGCGACGCCAACGACCTCGCC
GAGTACATCGCCAAGACCCAGGACGGGAAGGCGCCCGCCCTCGAACTCGCCCGCGCCGACCTCAAGACGG
CGACCGGCGGGAACGTCGCCCCGTTCGAACTCCTCGGACGGATCGGGGACCTGACCGGCGGCATGACCGA
GGACGACGCCGCCGGGGTCGGCTCGCTGGAGTGGAACCTCTCGCGCTGGCACGAGTACGAGCGGGCAACC
CGGGGACGCCGGGCCATCGAATGGACCCGCTACCTGCGGCAGATGCTCGGGCTCGACGGCGGCGACACCG
AGGCCGACGACCTCGATCTGCTCCTGGCGGCCGACGCCGACGGCGGGGAGCTGCGGGCCGGGGTCGCCGT
GACCGAGGACGGATGGCACGCGGTCACCCGCCGCGCCCTCGACCTCGAGGCGACCCGGGCCGCCGAAGGC
AAGGACGGCAACGAGGATTCGGCGGCCGTGGGCGAACGGGTGCGGGAGGTCCTGGCGCTGGCCGACGCGG
CCGACACAGTGGTGGTGCTCACGGCGGGGGAGGTGGCCGAGGCGTACGCCGACATGCTCGCCGCCCTCGC
CCAGCGCCGCGAGGAAGCAACTGCACGCCGACGGCGAGAGCAGGACGACGACCAGGACGACGACGCCGAC
GACCGCCAGGAGCGGGCCGCCCGGCACATCGCCCGGCTCGCAAGTGGGCCCACTTCGCACTAACTCGCTC
CCCCCCGCCGTACGTCATCCCGGTGACGTACGGCGGGGGTCGGTGACGTACGCGGCGACGGCGGCCGGGG
TCGAAGCCGCGGGAGTAATCCTGGGATTACTCGCCCGGGGTCGGCCCCGCCGGCACTTCGTGCAGGCGGT
ACCTCGCGCCCGACTCGCCTCGCTACGAGACGTGCCGCGTACGGTCGTCGGCCATGAGCACCACCACCCC
CAGGGACGCCGACGGCGCGAAGCTCTGCGCCTGGTGCGGCTCGGAGATCAAGCAATCCGGCGTCGGCCGG
AGCCGGGACTACTGCCGCCGCTCCTGCCGCCAGCGGGCGTACGAGGCCCGGCGCCAGCGCGAGGCGATCG
TGTCCGCCGTGGCGTCGGCAGTCGCTCGCCGAGATACGTCACGTGACGAAATGCAGCAGCCTTCCATTCC
GTCACGTGACGAAACTCGGGCCGCAGGTCAGAGCACGGTTCCGCCCGCTCCGTCGTGGCCGTAGTACGAG
ACGTCGGTGACCGTTGCCCTGACCGCGCCGACGGAGTCCTCGCCGGTGAGGCGGAGTTGTTCCGGACGGA
GCAGGACCGTGCCGGCGCGCAGGCCGCCGGGCGGAGCGGCGAGGGGCACCGTGCCCAAGGCGGTCCGGGC
CGTGTCGCCGGAGTCGACGTCGACGGTGCCGGGGAGCAGGACGGCGTCGCCGACGAAGCCGGCGACCCTG
CATTAATGAATCGGCCAACGCGCGGGGAGAGGCGGTTTGCGTATTGGGCGCTCTTCCGCTTCCTCGCTCA
CTGACTCGCTGCGCTCGGTCGTTCGGCTGCGGCGAGCGGTATCAGCTCACTCAAAGGCGGTAATACGGTT
ATCCACAGAATCAGGGGATAACGCAGGAAAGAACATGTGAGCAAAAGGCCAGCAAAAGGCCAGGAACCGT
AAAAAGGCCGCGTTGCTGGCGTTTTTCCATAGGCTCCGCCCCCCTGACGAGCATCACAAAAATCGACGCT
CAAGTCAGAGGTGGCGAAACCCGACAGGACTATAAAGATACCAGGCGTTTCCCCCTGGAAGCTCCCTCGT
GCGCTCTCCTGTTCCGACCCTGCCGCTTACCGGATACCTGTCCGCCTTTCTCCCTTCGGGAAGCGTGGCG
CTTTCTCATAGCTCACGCTGTAGGTATCTCAGTTCGGTGTAGGTCGTTCGCTCCAAGCTGGGCTGTGTGC
ACGAACCCCCCGTTCAGCCCGACCGCTGCGCCTTATCCGGTAACTATCGTCTTGAGTCCAACCCGGTAAG
ACACGACTTATCGCCACTGGCAGCAGCCACTGGTAACAGGATTAGCAGAGCGAGGTATGTAGGCGGTGCT
ACAGAGTTCTTGAAGTGGTGGCCTAACTACGGCTACACTAGAAGAACAGTATTTGGTATCTGCGCTCTGC
TGAAGCCAGTTACCTTCGGAAAAAGAGTTGGTAGCTCTTGATCCGGCAAACAAACCACCGCTGGTAGCGG
TGGTTTTTTTGTTTGCAAGCAGCAGATTACGCGCAGAAAAAAAGGATCTCAAGAAGATCCTTTGATCTTT
TCTACGGGGTCTGACGCTCAGTGGAACGAAAACTCACGTTAAGGGATTTTGGTCATGAGATTATCAAAAA
GGATCTTCACCTAGATCCTTTTAAATTAAAAATGAAGTTTTAAATCAATCTAAAGTATATATGAGTAAAC
TTGGTCTGACAGTTACCAATGCTTAATCAGTGAGGCACCTATCTCAGCGATCTGTCTATTTCGTTCATCC
ATAGTTGCCTGACTCCCCGTCGTGTAGATAACTACGATACGGGAGGGCTTACCATCTGGCCCCAGTGCTG
CAATGATACCGCGAGACCCACGCTCACCGGCTCCAGATTTATCAGCAATAAACCAGCCAGCCGGAAGGGC
CGAGCGCAGAAGTGGTCCTGCAACTTTATCCGCCTCCATCCAGTCTATTAATTGTTGCCGGGAAGCTAGA
GTAAGTAGTTCGCCAGTTAATAGTTTGCGCAACGTTGTTGCCATTGCTACAGGCATCGTGGTGTCACGCT
CGTCGTTTGGTATGGCTTCATTCAGCTCCGGTTCCCAACGATCAAGGCGAGTTACATGATCCCCCATGTT
GTGCAAAAAAGCGGTTAGCTCCTTCGGTCCTCCGATCGTTGTCAGAAGTAAGTTGGCCGCAGTGTTATCA
CTCATGGTTATGGCAGCACTGCATAATTCTCTTACTGTCATGCCATCCGTAAGATGCTTTTCTGTGACTG
GTGAGTACTCAACCAAGTCATTCTGAGAATAGTGTATGCGGCGACCGAGTTGCTCTTGCCCGGCGTCAAT
ACGGGATAATACCGCGCCACATAGCAGAACTTTAAAAGTGCTCATCATTGGAAAACGTTCTTCGGGGCGA
AAACTCTCAAGGATCTTACCGCTGTTGAGATCCAGTTCGATGTAACCCACTCGTGCACCCAACTGATCTT
CAGCATCTTTTACTTTCACCAGCGTTTCTGGGTGAGCAAAAACAGGAAGGCAAAATGCCGCAAAAAAGGG
AATAAGGGCGACACGGAAATGTTGAATACTCATACTCTTCCTTTTTCAATATTATTGAAGCATTTATCAG
GGTTATTGTCTCATGAGCGGATACATATTTGAATGTATTTAGAAAAATAAACAAATAGGGGTTCCGCG
Features (pLannotate 1.2.2; 19 found; start..end, strand, type, name):
     95..130     +  CDS            rop (fragment): Rop protein, which maintains plasmids at low copy number; rop
    232..331     +  misc_feature   bom (fragment): basis of mobility region from pBR322
    337..494     -  CDS            lacZα (fragment): LacZα fragment of β-galactosidase; lacZ fragment
    504..599     -  CDS            eryC1 (fragment): ERBS_SACEN - Also known as eryCI. Protein inferred from homology: Swiss-Prot protein existence level 3. Sensor protein that transfers the signal of environmental stimuli to the regulatory region of target genes to activate or repress transcription of erythromycin biosynthesis genes. From Saccharopolyspora erythraea (strain ATCC 11635 / DSM 40517 / JCM 4748 / NBRC 13426 / NCIMB 8594 / NRRL 2338).
    773..797     +  misc_feature   MCS (fragment): pUC18/19 multiple cloning site
   4489..4677    +  CDS            subB: FER2_STRGO - Experimental evidence at protein level: Swiss-Prot protein existence level 1. Electron transport protein for the cytochrome P-450-SU2 system. From Streptomyces griseolus.
   4760..4782    -  protein_bind   lac operator (fragment): The lac repressor binds to the lac operator to inhibit transcription in E. coli. This inhibition can be relieved by adding lactose or isopropyl-β-D-thiogalactopyranoside (IPTG). lac repressor encoded by lacI
   4786..4816    -  promoter       lac promoter: promoter for the E. coli lac operon
   4831..4852    -  protein_bind   CAP binding site: CAP binding activates transcription in the presence of cAMP. E. coli catabolite activator protein
   4865..4903    -  CDS            lacI (fragment): lac repressor; lacI; The lac repressor binds to the lac operator to inhibit transcription in E. coli. This inhibition can be relieved by adding lactose or isopropyl-β-D-thiogalactopyranoside (IPTG).
   5257..6063    -  CDS            tsnR: TSNR_STRAJ - Also known as tsr From Streptomyces azureus.
   6259..6366    -  CDS            korA (fragment): KORA_STRLI - Protein predicted: Swiss-Prot protein existence level 4. Controls plasmid transfer and prevents the lethal effects of the tra/kilA gene. Repressor for the transcription of certain pIJ101 promoters, including those the from kilA and kilB loci. From Streptomyces lividans.
   6361..6456    +  CDS            kilB (fragment): KILB_STRLI - Protein predicted: Swiss-Prot protein existence level 4. Involved in plasmid transfer. From Streptomyces lividans.
   6504..6671    +  CDS            Y6KD_STRLI: Protein predicted: Swiss-Prot protein existence level 4. From Streptomyces lividans.
   7303..8670    +  CDS            rep: REP_STRLI - Protein inferred from homology: Swiss-Prot protein existence level 3. Essential for the autonomous replication of the plasmid pIJ101. From Streptomyces lividans.
   9378..9431    -  CDS            lacI (fragment): lac repressor; lacI; The lac repressor binds to the lac operator to inhibit transcription in E. coli. This inhibition can be relieved by adding lactose or isopropyl-β-D-thiogalactopyranoside (IPTG).
   9614..10202   -  rep_origin     ori: high-copy-number ColE1/pMB1/pBR322/pUC origin of replication
  10373..11233   -  CDS            AmpR: β-lactamase; bla; confers resistance to ampicillin, carbenicillin, and related antibiotics
  11234..11338   -  promoter       AmpR promoter: bla
