[The description below was written by a language model from this plasmid's Addgene catalogue record and pLannotate feature annotations shown in this document.]
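Description:
pIAGO-AceF1 is an 11.3 kb Escherichia coli–Streptomyces shuttle plasmid built on the pIAGO backbone and intended for expressing late-stage polyene biosynthetic genes in streptomycete hosts. For work in E. coli it carries a high-copy ColE1/pUC-type origin and the β-lactamase gene (AmpR) with its own promoter, giving ampicillin selection. For streptomycetes it carries the rep gene and neighbouring sequences of the Streptomyces lividans plasmid pIJ101, including fragments of korA and kilB, which support autonomous replication. It also carries tsnR (tsr) from Streptomyces azureus, the methyltransferase gene that confers thiostrepton resistance. Remnants of pUC-style cloning sequence are scattered through the backbone, including lacZα, lac promoter/operator, CAP site, lacI fragments, partial rop and bom.

The payload is a four-gene insert, AceDI + AceDII + AceN + AceM, cloned between PstI and HindIII sites that both remain intact and placed under the ermE promoter, a strong promoter from the erythromycin producer Saccharopolyspora erythraea that is widely used in actinomycetes. The short eryC1 fragment annotated just upstream of the polylinker is consistent with the ermE promoter region, which lies adjacent to that gene in its native locus. The automated annotation leaves most of the insert region, roughly 800 to 4,700, unlabelled. The only hit there is a small ferredoxin-like ORF matched to subB, at the 3′ end, which may correspond to one of the listed genes, although the record does not assign it. The record does not define the individual gene functions or name the source organism. The stated purpose and the associated publication title tie the plasmid to studies of enzymes catalysing late steps in biosynthesis of the polyene 67-121C.
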