Addgene plasmid #114461: pIAGO-AceF1
Purpose: Expression of late polyene biosynthetic genes in streptomycetes
Depositing lab: Patrick Caffrey. Depositing organization: University College Dublin. Publication: Versatility of enzymes catalyzing late steps in polyene 67-121C biosynthesis. Stephens N, Rawlings B, Caffrey P. Biosci Biotechnol Biochem. 2013;77(4):880-3. doi: 10.1271/bbb.120961. Epub 2013 Apr 7. PubMed 23563553.
Backbone
  Vector backbone: pIAGO
  Vector type: Bacterial Expression
  Selectable markers: Thiostrepton for streptomycete hosts
Growth in bacteria
  Bacterial resistance: Ampicillin, 100 μg/mL
  Growth temperature: 30°C
  Growth strain: DH5alpha
  Copy number: High Copy
Gene/Insert
  Gene/Insert name: AceDI + AceDII + AceN + AceM
  Promoter: ermE
  Cloning method: Restriction Enzyme; 5′ cloning site Pst I (not destroyed); 3′ cloning site HinDIII (not destroyed)
  Sequencing primers: 5′ 5_ ATGCGAGTGTCCGTTCGAGTG 3_; 3′ 5_ GTTAGCTCACTCATTAGGCAC 3_
Terms and licenses: Academic/Nonprofit Terms; Industry Terms: Not Available to Industry
How to cite: pIAGO-AceF1 was a gift from Patrick Caffrey (Addgene plasmid # 114461 ; http://n2t.net/addgene:114461 ; RRID:Addgene_114461)
