>Addgene plasmid #114461 | pIAGO-AceF1 | depositor partial sequence | sequence record 216032 | AceDI-AceDII-AceN-AceM genes, GenBank accession KC292380
CTGCAGGTTCGTGGGATCAAGGAAGGGTGAACACCGACCCGCGCGCCGTCATGTTCGTCAGCCTGCCCGA
AAGCGGACTGCTGAACCCGATGTTGGTGCTCGCCGCCGAGCTGGCACGCCGCGGCGTGCCAGGCCTGTCC
TTCGCCACCGACGAGTCCCGCCGTACGGACATCGAGACGATCTCCGGCGACCACCCGGTGCGATTCGCGT
CACTCGGCGAGGTCGTCCCCGAGCTGTCCGCCGTCACCTGGGACGACGCCACCTACCGCAGGGTCACCCA
GCGGTCGCGGTTCAAGGCGCATCGCGCGGTCATCCGGCACACGTACCGGCCGGACCTTCAGGCGACCAAG
TTCCGGGCTCTCGCCGCCGCGGTGGACGAGATCCAGCCGGAGCTGATGGTCATCGAGTCGCTGTGCAGTT
TCGCCGTCGACCTCGCCCTGACCCGGGGCATCCCGTTCGTGCTCAGCGTTCCGTTCCTGCCGAGCAATGT
CCTCACCGCACACAATCCGTTCGCCAGGTCCTACACGCCGCGCGGCTTCCCGGTGCCGCACTCCGGCCTG
CCCGCCCGCATGACACCGTGGCAGCGGCTGAGCAACGAGATGTTCAAGCTGCGCACCCTCGCGATGTTCT
TCCATCCGGCCATGGGCAGGGTCCTTTCCGAGGACGCCCGGATCCGCAAGGAGCTCGGCCTCTCCGTCCC
CAGCCCGATGACGCGGGTCGATCGCGCCGAGATGGTCATCTGCAACTCGATCCCGGAGCTGGACTACCCG
TTCGACATCCCGGACAAGCTGAAGTTGGTCGGCGCGCTCATGCCGCCGCTGCCCGAGGCCTCCACGGACA
ACGAGGTGATGCGCTGGCTCGCCGCCCAGCGGTCGGTCGTCTACATGGGTTTCGGCACGATCACCCGCCT
CAGCACCGCGCAGGCCGGTGCGCTGGTGGAAGTGGCTCGACGGCTCGACGGCACGCATTCGGTGCTGTGG
AGACTGCCGTCGGAGCAACAGCACCTCCTGGCGGACGCCGGTCCCCTGCCGGCGAACCTGCGCATCGAGA
ACTGGCTGCCGTCGCAACTGGACGTGCTCGCCCATCCGGCGGTCAAGGTGTTCTTCACCCACGGCGGCGG
CAACGGTTTCCACGAGGGCGTCTACTTCGGCAAGCCCCTGGTGGTGCGGCCGCTCTGGGTGGACTGCTTC
GACCAGGCGATCCGGGGCCGTGACGCCGGCGTGAGCCTGACCCTGGACCACCCGGAGACCGTCGATCCCG
ACGACGTGCTCGACAAGCTCAACCGGGTCCTGGACGACCCCTCCTTCACTGCCCGCGCCGCTCAGCTCGG
CGCTCGCCAGCGCGAGGCCGGCGGTGTCCGGGCCGCGGCCGATCTGATCAACCAGGTGGTGACGCGATGA
CCTTCAAGTACCCCGTCTCCATGCCGACGCTGGACGGACGCGAGCTCGAGTACGTGACCAACACCCTCAC
CGACGGCTGGATCTCCTCACAGGGGCCGGCCGTGGGCCGCTTCGAGAGCGCCTTCGCGGAGTTCAACGGC
GTCGCGCACGGCGTGGCCTGCTCCTCGGGCACCGCCGCGCTGACCCTCGCGCTGCGAGCCCTGAACGTCG
GGCCGGGAGACGAGGTCATCGTCCCCGAGTTCACCATGATCGCCTCGGCGTGGGCGGTCACCTACACCGG
CGCCACGCCGGTCTTCGTGGACTGCGGCGACGACCTGAACCTCGACGTCACCCTCATCGAGGCGGCGATC
ACCCCGCGGACCAAGGTCATCATGCCCGTACACATCTACGGCCGGCGCTGTGACATGGACGCGATCATGG
ATCTCGCGTTCCAGTACAACCTGCGGGTGGTGGAGGACTCCGCCGAGGCCCATGGAGTCCGCCCGGTCGG
CGACATCGCCTGCTTCTCGCTGTTCGCCAACAAGATCATCACTTCGGGTGAGGGCGGCATCTGCGTGACC
GAGAACGCCGCCCTGGCCGGTCAGATGGCCCACCTCCGCGCCATGGCGTTCACCCGGGACCACAGCTTCC
TGCACAAGAAGCTGGCCTACAACTTCCGGATGACCGCCATGCAGGCCGCCGTCGCCCTGGCCCAGACGGA
ACGGTTGGACGACATCCTGGCGGCCCGCCGGGAGATCGAACGGCGCTACGACGAGGGTCTGCGCGGCATC
CCCGGCATCACCCTCATGCCGCCTCGCGATGTGCTGTGGATGTACGACGTCCGCGCCGAACGCCGCGACG
AGCTGCGGGCGCACCTGAGCGCCAACGGCATCGAGACGCGCCTGTTCTTCAAGCCGATGAGCCGCCAGCC
CGGCTACTACGACGAGCGCTGGCACCACCTGAACGCGACCCGCTTCAGCGAGGACGGCTTCTACCTGCCC
ACGTACACGTCATTGAGTGCCACCGACATCGACACCATCGTGGCCGCCGTCCGCGGGTTCTGCGAGCGGG
CATGACCGAGCGCACCGAGTCGCCAGGAAGGACGCCGGACGTGACCGACTCCGAACCGCTGGTGGTCGAC
TTTCCGCTCCGCAAGGAGGGCGAGTCGTTTCCACCCCCGCGGTACGTGGAATACCGCGAACGCGACGGGC
TGGTGCTGTCGTACCTGCCGGACGGCAAGCCCGTCTGGCTCGTCACCCGGCATGCCGCCGTCCGGGAGAT
CCTCACCAGCAGGAAGATCAGCTCCAATCCGGACCGTGAGGGCTTCCCCCACATCGGCGAAACGATGGGG
GTGCCGCGCCAGGACCAGATCCCCGGCTGGTTCGTCGGCCTGGATCCGCCCGAGCACGACCGGTTCCGCA
AGGCGCTGATCCCGGAGTTCACCGTGCGCCGGATCCGGGCGATGCGCCCGGCGATCCAGGGCGTCGTGGA
CAAGGTCGTCGACGACCTGCTCGCGGGCGGCTCGGAGGCGGACCTGATCGCGGACTTCGCGCTGCCGATC
CCGTCGCTGGTCATCTCCGCGCTGCTCGGTGTGCCGGTCGCGGACCGCGAGTTCTTCGAGTCACGGACCC
GCACCCTGATCGCCATCCGCGCCTCGACCGACCAGCAGCGCGACCTGGCCAGCCGGGAGCTGCTGCGCTA
CATCAACCGGCTGATCGAGATCAAGTCGAAGTGGCCGGGCGACGATCTGCCCAGCCGGCTGCTGGCCGGC
GGCGCGCTGGAGCCGCGGGAGCTGCCCGGTGTGCTGCTGCTCCTGCTGATCGCCGGGCACGAGACCACGG
CCAACAACATCGGCCTGGGCATCGTGACGCTGCTGGAGAACCCCCGGTGGATCGGCGACGACCGCATCGT
CGAGGAACTGCTGCGGCTGCACTCGGTCGCCGACCTGGTGTCGCTGCGGGTGGCCGTCGAGGACGTCGAG
ATCTGCGGTCAGATGATCAGGGCGGGCGAGGGCGTCGTGCCGCTGGTGGCCGCGGCCAACCACGACGAGA
CGGTGTTCGGCTGCCCGCACCTGTTCGATCCCGGACGCAGCGCCCGGCAGCACGTCGCGTTCGGCTACGG
CGTGCACCAGTGCCTCGGGCAGAACCTGGTCCGGGTGGAGATGGAGCTGGCGTACCGGACGCTGTTCGAG
CGGATCCCCGGACTGCGGCTCGCGGTCGGCGAGCAAGGCCTGCCCTACAAGTACGACGGAGTCCTGCACG
GACTGCACGCACTGCCGGTCCGCTGGTAGGCCTACCAGCCACATCCCTGGAGGACGAGTTGCGTATCACG
GTGTCGACCCAGACCTGCGTCGGCGCGGGCCAGTGCGTGCTGTCCGCACCCGATGTCTTCGACCAGGACG
ACGACGGCGTGGTCGAGGTGCTGGACGCCGAGCCCGGCGCCGGCCACGCCGAGGCGGTGTACCTGGCCCG
GGACCTGTGCCCGGCCGGGGCGGTCACTGTCGAGGACTAGCAATCCCCGTGCCGGCGCTCGGTTTGTATG
AGCGACATCAAGCTT
